Addgene plasmid #159708: pG20_LUC2_Blp
Purpose: (Empty Backbone) pGREEN-based cloning construct for expression in planta
Depositing lab: Hans-Henning Kunz. Depositing organization: Washington State University. Publication: An updated pGREEN-based vector suite for cost-effective cloning in plant molecular biology. Pratt AI, Knoblauch J, Kunz HH. MicroPubl Biol. 2020 Oct 7;2020. doi: 10.17912/micropub.biology.000317. PubMed 33274321.
Backbone
  Vector backbone: pGREEN
  Backbone size (bp): 6697
  Vector type: Plant Expression
  Selectable markers: Basta
  Tag / fusion protein: luciferase (C terminal on backbone)
Growth in bacteria
  Bacterial resistance: Kanamycin, 50 μg/mL
  Growth temperature: 37°C
  Growth strain: DH5alpha
  Copy number: High Copy
Gene/Insert
  Gene/Insert name: None
  Tag / fusion protein: luciferase (C terminal on backbone)
Terms and licenses: Academic/Nonprofit Terms; Industry Terms: Not Available to Industry
Depositor comments: Empty pGREEN expression vector for cloning; HSP terminator
How to cite: pG20_LUC2_Blp was a gift from Hans-Henning Kunz (Addgene plasmid # 159708 ; http://n2t.net/addgene:159708 ; RRID:Addgene_159708)
