[The description below was written by a language model from this plasmid's Addgene catalogue record and pLannotate feature annotations shown in this document.]
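Description:
pG20_LUC2_Blp is an empty pGREEN-based binary vector (6,697 bp) for cloning genes and expressing them in plants. It is maintained at high copy in E. coli through a ColE1/pUC-type origin and selected with kanamycin via the aph(3')-Ia gene. It also carries the pSa origin. In pGREEN-type vectors this origin supports replication in Agrobacterium, generally with replication functions supplied in trans by a helper plasmid. The two annotated sequence records (depositor and sequencing result) list the same 14 features in the same order and differ only in where numbering starts.

Between the nopaline-type left and right T-DNA border repeats lie two units. Next to the left border, a CaMV 35S promoter drives the bar gene, which encodes phosphinothricin acetyltransferase, and this unit ends in the CaMV poly(A) signal. It gives transformed plants resistance to Basta (glufosinate). A short "yokD" fragment annotated just downstream of bar is probably a similarity-based hit rather than a functional element.

Facing the opposite direction, a firefly (Photinus pyralis) luciferase coding sequence is followed by the Arabidopsis HSP18.2 terminator. This arrangement lets a gene cloned upstream and in frame be expressed with a C-terminal luciferase tag. About 700 bp between the 35S promoter and the luciferase gene is unannotated, and the record does not state which promoter drives the expression cassette or which cloning sites are present. A small NOS promoter fragment near the right border appears to be a remnant.

The vector belongs to an updated pGREEN suite intended for cost-effective plant cloning. It suits luminescence-based reporting of fusion proteins in planta.
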