Features (pLannotate 1.2.2; 14 found; start..end, strand, type, name):
     63..498     +  rep_origin     pSa ori: origin of replication from bacterial plasmid pSa
    625..647     +  misc_feature   LB T-DNA repeat: left border repeat from nopaline C58 T-DNA (truncated)
    655..831     -  polyA_signal   CaMV poly(A) signal: cauliflower mosaic virus polyadenylation signal
    881..1045    -  CDS            yokD (fragment): YOKD_BACSU - Experimental evidence at protein level: Swiss-Prot protein existence level 1. May contribute to antibiotic resistance. From Bacillus subtilis (strain 168).
   1066..1614    -  CDS            bar: PAT_STRHY - Experimental evidence at protein level: Swiss-Prot protein existence level 1. Inactivates phosphinothricin (PPT) by transfer of an acetyl group from acetyl CoA. Can also acetylate demethylphosphinothricin but not PTT or glutamate. This enzyme is an effector of phosphinothricin tripeptide (PTT or bialaphos) resistance. From Streptomyces hygroscopicus. Introduced by genetic manipulation and expressed in glufosinate-tolerant maize by Dekalb Genetics.
   1634..1979    -  promoter       CaMV 35S promoter: strong constitutive promoter from cauliflower mosaic virus
   1636..1682    -  promoter       minimal CaMV 35S promoter: minimal 35S promoter from cauliflower mosaic virus
   2707..4347    +  CDS            LUCI_PHOPY: Experimental evidence at protein level: Swiss-Prot protein existence level 1. Produces green light with a wavelength of 562 nm. From Photinus pyralis (Common eastern firefly) (Lampyris pyralis).
   4367..4615    +  terminator     HSP terminator: efficient transcription terminator from the Arabidopsis thaliana heat shock protein 18.2 gene (Nagaya et al., 2010)
   4626..4656    -  promoter       NOS promoter (fragment): nopaline synthase promoter
   4780..4804    +  misc_feature   RB T-DNA repeat: right border repeat from nopaline C58 T-DNA
   4895..5483    -  rep_origin     ori: high-copy-number ColE1/pMB1/pBR322/pUC origin of replication
   5654..6469    -  CDS            KanR: aminoglycoside phosphotransferase; aph(3')-Ia; confers resistance to kanamycin in bacteria or G418 (Geneticin®) in eukaryotes
   6654..58      +  CDS            TRA2_ECOLX (fragment) (across the origin): Protein predicted: Swiss-Prot protein existence level 4. Required for transposition of transposon Tn903. From Escherichia coli.
>Addgene plasmid #159708 | pG20_LUC2_Blp | depositor full sequence | sequence record 308940 | Full Sequence
AGCTCTCATCAACCGTGGCTCCCTCACTTTCTGGCTGGATGATGGGGCGATTCAGGCGATCCCCATCCAA
CAGCCCGCCGTCGAGCGGGCTTTTTTATCCCCGGAAGCCTGTGGATAGAGGGTAGTTATCCACGTGAAAC
CGCTAATGCCCCGCAAAGCCTTGATTCACGGGGCTTTCCGGCCCGCTCCAAAAACTATCCACGTGAAATC
GCTAATCAGGGTACGTGAAATCGCTAATCGGAGTACGTGAAATCGCTAATAAGGTCACGTGAAATCGCTA
ATCAAAAAGGCACGTGAGAACGCTAATAGCCCTTTCAGATCAACAGCTTGCAAACACCCCTCGCTCCGGC
AAGTAGTTACAGCAAGTAGTATGTTCAATTAGCTTTTCAATTATGAATATATATATCAATTATTGGTCGC
CCTTGGCTTGTGGACAATGCGCTACGCGCACCGGCTCCGCCCGTGGACAACCGCAAGCGGTTGCCCACCG
TCGAGCGCCTTTGCCCACAACCCGGCGGCCGGCCGCAACAGATCGTTTTATAAATTTTTTTTTTTGAAAA
AGAAAAAGCCCGAAAGGCGGCAACCTCTCGGGCTTCTGGATTTCCGATCCCCGGAATTAGATCTTGGCAG
GATATATTGTGGTGTAACGTTATCGATCTGGATTTTAGTACTGGATTTTGGTTTTAGGAATTAGAAATTT
TATTGATAGAAGTATTTTACAAATACAAATACATACTAAGGGTTTCTTATATGCTCAACACATGAGCGAA
ACCCTATAAGAACCCTAATTTCCCTTATCGGGAAACTACTCACACATTATTTATGGAGAAAATAGAGAGA
GATAGATTTGTAGAGAGAGACTGGTGATTTCAGCGTACCGAATTAATTCCTGAATCACTGCGACCGGCCC
TCCCGCGACCCAGCCGAGCGAGCTTAGCGAACTGTGGACGAGAACTGTGCCACCAAGCGTAAGGCCGTTC
TCTCGCATTTGCCTTGCTAGGCTCGCGCGAGTTGCTGGCTGAGGCGTTCTCGAAATCAGCTCTTGTTCGG
TCGGCATCTACTTCAGATTTCGGTGACGGGCAGGACCGGACGGGGCGGCACCGGCAGGCTGAAGTCCAGC
TGCCAGAAACCCACGTCATGCCAGTTCCCGTGCTTGAAGCCGGCCGCCCGCAGCATGCCGCGGGGGGCAT
ATCCGAGCGCCTCGTGCATGCGCACGCTCGGGTCGTTGGGCAGCCCGATGACAGCGACCACGCTCTTGAA
GCCCTGTGCCTCCAGGGACTTCAGCAGGTGGGTGTAGAGCGTGGAGCCCAGTCCCGTCCGCTGGTGGCGG
GGGGAGACGTACACGGTGGACTCGGCCGTCCAGTCGTAGGCGTTGCGTGCCTTCCAGGGACCCGCGTAGG
CGATGCCGGCGACCTCGCCGTCCACCTCGGCGACGAGCCAGGGATAGCGCTCCCGCAGACGGACGAGGTC
GTCCGTCCACTCCTGCGGTTCCTGCGGCTCGGTACGGAAGTTGACCGTGCTTGTCTCGATGTAGTGGTTG
ACGATGGTGCAGACCGCCGGCATGTCCGCCTCGGTGGCACGGCGGATGTCGGCCGGGCGTCGTTCTGGGC
TCATAGGGGGGATCAGCTTGGGCTGTCCTCTCCAAATGAAATGAACTTCCTTATATAGAGGAAGGGTCTT
GCGAAGGATAGTGGGATTGTGCGTCATCCCTTACGTCAGTGGAGATGTCACATCAATCCACTTGCTTTGA
AGTCGTGGTTGGAACGACTTCTTTTTCCACGATGCTCCTCGTGGGTGGGGGTCCATCTTTGGGACCACTG
TCGGCAGAGGCATCTTGAATGATAGCCTTTCCTTTATCGCAATGATGGCATTTGTAGGAGCCACCTTCCT
TTTCTACTGTCCTTTCGATGAAGTGACAGATAGCTGGGCAATGGAATCCGAGGAGGTTTCCCGAAATTAC
CCTTTGTTGAAAAGTCTCAATAAAGCTTCGACGAGTCAGTAATAAACGGCGTCAAAGTGGTTGCAGCCGG
CACACACGAGTCGTGTTTATCAACTCAAAGCACAAATACTTTTCCTCAACCTAAAAATAAGGCAATTAGC
CAAAAACAACTTTGCGTGTAAACAACGCTCAATACACGTGTCATTTTATTATTAGCTATTGCTTCACCGC
CTTAGCTTTCTCGTGACCTAGTCGTCCTCGTCTTTTCTTCTTCTTCTTCTATAAAACAATACCCAAAGAC
CTCTTCTTCTTCACAATTCAGATTTCAATTTCTCAAAATCTTAAAAACTTTCTCTCAATTCTCTCTACCG
TGATCAAGGTAAATTTCTGTGTTCCTTATTCTCTCAAAATCTTCGATTTTGTTTTCGTTCGATCCCAATT
TCGTATATGTTCTTTGGTTTAGATTCTGTTAATCTTAGATCGAAGTCGATTTTCTGGGTTTGATCGTTAG
ATATCATCTTAATTCTCGATTAGGGTTTCATAGATATCATCCGATTTGTTCAAATAATTTGAGTTTTGTC
GAATAATTACTCTTCGATTTGTGATTTCTATCTAGATCTGGTGTTAGTTTCTAGTTTGTGCGATCGAATT
TGTCGATTAATCTGAGTTTTTCTGATTAACAGACTAGAGTTAACCGGGCTCAGGCCTGGCGCGCCACTAG
TGGATCCATCGATAGTACTGTCGACCTCGAGGGTACCGCTCCCGGGATGGAAGATGCTAAGAATATTAAG
AAGGGACCAGCTCCTTTCTACCCACTCGAAGATGGAACAGCAGGTGAACAGTTACACAAGGCTATGAAAA
GATATGCTCTTGTTCCTGGTACTATCGCATTCACAGATGCTCATATCGAGGTGGATATAACTTATGCTGA
GTACTTCGAAATGTCTGTTAGGCTCGCTGAAGCTATGAAGAGATACGGATTAAATACAAACCACAGGATT
GTTGTGTGTAGTGAAAATTCTTTGCAATTTTTCATGCCTGTTCTTGGAGCTTTGTTCATCGGTGTGGCTG
TTGCACCAGCTAATGATATATATAACGAGAGAGAACTTCTTAATTCTATGGGAATTTCTCAACCTACTGT
TGTGTTCGTGTCTAAGAAAGGACTTCAAAAGATTTTGAACGTTCAGAAGAAACTTCCAATTATCCAGAAG
ATTATTATTATGGATTCAAAGACAGATTACCAAGGTTTCCAGTCAATGTACACCTTTGTGACTAGTCATT
TGCCTCCTGGATTCAATGAGTACGATTTCGTTCCAGAAAGTTTTGATAGAGATAAGACTATTGCTCTCAT
TATGAACTCTTCAGGATCTACAGGTCTTCCTAAGGGTGTGGCATTGCCACATAGAACCGCTTGTGTTAGG
TTCTCTCACGCAAGAGATCCTATTTTCGGAAACCAGATAATTCCAGATACAGCTATCTTGTCAGTTGTGC
CTTTCCATCACGGATTTGGAATGTTCACTACACTCGGATACCTTATTTGTGGTTTTAGGGTTGTGCTCAT
GTACAGATTCGAAGAGGAACTCTTTTTAAGATCTTTACAAGATTATAAGATACAGTCAGCACTCTTAGTT
CCAACCCTTTTCTCTTTCTTTGCTAAGTCAACTTTGATCGATAAGTACGATCTTTCTAACTTGCATGAGA
TTGCAAGTGGAGGTGCTCCTCTTTCTAAAGAAGTGGGTGAAGCAGTTGCTAAGAGGTTTCACTTGCCAGG
AATCAGACAAGGATATGGTCTTACAGAGACCACTTCTGCTATCTTGATAACCCCTGAAGGAGATGATAAA
CCAGGAGCAGTTGGAAAGGTTGTTCCTTTCTTTGAAGCTAAAGTTGTGGATCTCGATACAGGAAAGACCT
TAGGTGTGAATCAGAGGGGAGAGCTTTGCGTTAGAGGTCCTATGATAATGAGTGGATATGTTAATAACCC
AGAAGCAACTAACGCTCTTATCGATAAAGATGGATGGTTGCATTCAGGAGATATTGCTTACTGGGATGAG
GATGAACACTTTTTCATAGTGGATAGGCTCAAGTCATTAATTAAGTATAAGGGATACCAAGTTGCACCTG
CTGAGCTCGAAAGTATTCTTTTGCAGCATCCAAACATCTTCGATGCAGGAGTTGCTGGTCTTCCTGATGA
TGATGCTGGAGAGCTCCCAGCTGCAGTTGTGGTTTTAGAACACGGAAAGACTATGACAGAGAAAGAAATT
GTGGATTACGTTGCATCTCAAGTTACAACCGCTAAGAAACTTAGAGGTGGTGTGGTTTTTGTGGATGAGG
TTCCAAAGGGACTCACTGGTAAATTAGATGCTAGAAAGATCAGGGAAATTTTGATCAAAGCAAAGAAAGG
AGGAAAGATTGCTGTTTGAGAGCTCATATGAAGATGAAGATGAAATATTTGGTGTGTCAAATAAATAGCT
TGTGTGCTTAAGTTTGTGTTTTTTTCTTGGCTTGTTGTGTTATGAATTTGTGGCTTTTTCTAATATTAAA
TGAATGTAAGATCTCATTATAATGAATAAACAAATGTTTCTATAATCCATTGTGAATGTTTTGTTGGATC
TCTTCTGCAGCATATAACTACTGTATGTGCTATGGTATGGACTATGGAATATGATTAAAGATAAGGAATT
CAGATCGGCTGAGTGGCTCCTTCAACGTTGCGGTTCTGTCAGTTCCAAACGTAAAACGGCTTGTCCCGCG
TCATCGGCGGGGGTCATAACGTGACTCCCTTAATTCTCCGCTCATGATCAGATTGTCGTTTCCCGCCTTC
AGTTTAAACTATCAGTGTTTGACAGGATATATTGGCGGGTAAACTAAGTCGCTGTATGTGTTTGTTTGAG
ATCTCATGTGAGCAAAAGGCCAGCAAAAGGCCAGGAACCGTAAAAAGGCCGCGTTGCTGGCGTTTTTCCA
TAGGCTCCGCCCCCCTGACGAGCATCACAAAAATCGACGCTCAAGTCAGAGGTGGCGAAACCCGACAGGA
CTATAAAGATACCAGGCGTTTCCCCCTGGAAGCTCCCTCGTGCGCTCTCCTGTTCCGACCCTGCCGCTTA
CCGGATACCTGTCCGCCTTTCTCCCTTCGGGAAGCGTGGCGCTTTCTCATAGCTCACGCTGTAGGTATCT
CAGTTCGGTGTAGGTCGTTCGCTCCAAGCTGGGCTGTGTGCACGAACCCCCCGTTCAGCCCGACCGCTGC
GCCTTATCCGGTAACTATCGTCTTGAGTCCAACCCGGTAAGACACGACTTATCGCCACTGGCAGCAGCCA
CTGGTAACAGGATTAGCAGAGCGAGGTATGTAGGCGGTGCTACAGAGTTCTTGAAGTGGTGGCCTAACTA
CGGCTACACTAGAAGAACAGTATTTGGTATCTGCGCTCTGCTGAAGCCAGTTACCTTCGGAAGAAGAGTT
GGTAGCTCTTGATCCGGCAAACAAACCACCGCTGGTAGCGGTGGTTTTTTTGTTTGCAAGCAGCAGATTA
CGCGCAGAAAAAAAGGATCTCAAGAAGATCCTTTGATCTTTTCTACGGGGTCTGACGCTCAGTGGAACGA
AAACTCACGTTAAGGGATTTTGGTCATGAGATTATCAAAAAGGATCTTCACCTAGATCCTTTTAAATTAA
AAATGAAGTTTTAAATCAATCTAAAGTATATATGTGTAACATTGGTCTAGTGATTAGAAAAACTCATCGA
GCATCAAATGAAACTGCAATTTATTCATATCAGGATTATCAATACCATATTTTTGAAAAAGCCGTTTCTG
TAATGAAGGAGAAAACTCACCGAGGCAGTTCCATAGGATGGCAAGATCCTGGTATCGGTCTGCGATTCCG
ACTCGTCCAACATCAATACAACCTATTAATTTCCCCTCGTCAAAAATAAGGTTATCAAGTGAGAAATCAC
CATGAGTGACGACTGAATCCGGTGAGAATGGCAAAAGTTTATGCATTTCTTTCCAGACTTGTTCAACAGG
CCAGCCATTACGCTCGTCATCAAAATCACTCGCATCAACCAAACCGTTATTCATTCGTGATTGCGCCTGA
GCGAGACGAAATACGCGATCGCTGTTAAAAGGACAATTACAAACAGGAATCGAATGCAACCGGCGCAGGA
ACACTGCCAGCGCATCAACAATATTTTCACCTGAATCAGGATATTCTTCTAATACCTGGAATGCTGTTTT
CCCTGGGATCGCAGTGGTGAGTAACCATGCATCATCAGGAGTACGGATAAAATGCTTGATGGTCGGAAGA
GGCATAAATTCCGTCAGCCAGTTTAGTCTGACCATCTCATCTGTAACATCATTGGCAACGCTACCTTTGC
CATGTTTCAGAAACAACTCTGGCGCATCGGGCTTCCCATACAATCGGTAGATTGTCGCACCTGATTGCCC
GACATTATCGCGAGCCCATTTATACCCATATAAATCAGCATCCATGTTGGAATTTAATCGCGGCCTTGAG
CAAGACGTTTCCCGTTGAATATGGCTCATAACACCCCTTGTATTACTGTTTATGTAAGCAGACAGTTTTA
TTGTTCATGATGATATATTTTTATCTTGTGCAATGTAACATCAGAGATTTTGAGACACAACGTGGCTTTG
TTGAATAAATCGAACTTTTGCTGAGTTGAAGGATCAGATCACGCATCTTCCCGACAACGCAGACCGTTCC
GTGGCAAAGCAAAAGTTCAAAATCACCAACTGGTCCACCTACAACAA
