Features (pLannotate 1.2.2; 14 found; start..end, strand, type, name):
    100..688     -  rep_origin     ori: high-copy-number ColE1/pMB1/pBR322/pUC origin of replication
    859..1674    -  CDS            KanR: aminoglycoside phosphotransferase; aph(3')-Ia; confers resistance to kanamycin in bacteria or G418 (Geneticin®) in eukaryotes
   1859..1960    +  CDS            TRA2_ECOLX (fragment): Protein predicted: Swiss-Prot protein existence level 4. Required for transposition of transposon Tn903. From Escherichia coli.
   1965..2400    +  rep_origin     pSa ori: origin of replication from bacterial plasmid pSa
   2527..2549    +  misc_feature   LB T-DNA repeat: left border repeat from nopaline C58 T-DNA (truncated)
   2557..2733    -  polyA_signal   CaMV poly(A) signal: cauliflower mosaic virus polyadenylation signal
   2783..2947    -  CDS            yokD (fragment): YOKD_BACSU - Experimental evidence at protein level: Swiss-Prot protein existence level 1. May contribute to antibiotic resistance. From Bacillus subtilis (strain 168).
   2968..3516    -  CDS            bar: PAT_STRHY - Experimental evidence at protein level: Swiss-Prot protein existence level 1. Inactivates phosphinothricin (PPT) by transfer of an acetyl group from acetyl CoA. Can also acetylate demethylphosphinothricin but not PTT or glutamate. This enzyme is an effector of phosphinothricin tripeptide (PTT or bialaphos) resistance. From Streptomyces hygroscopicus. Introduced by genetic manipulation and expressed in glufosinate-tolerant maize by Dekalb Genetics.
   3536..3881    -  promoter       CaMV 35S promoter: strong constitutive promoter from cauliflower mosaic virus
   3538..3584    -  promoter       minimal CaMV 35S promoter: minimal 35S promoter from cauliflower mosaic virus
   4609..6249    +  CDS            LUCI_PHOPY: Experimental evidence at protein level: Swiss-Prot protein existence level 1. Produces green light with a wavelength of 562 nm. From Photinus pyralis (Common eastern firefly) (Lampyris pyralis).
   6269..6517    +  terminator     HSP terminator: efficient transcription terminator from the Arabidopsis thaliana heat shock protein 18.2 gene (Nagaya et al., 2010)
   6528..6558    -  promoter       NOS promoter (fragment): nopaline synthase promoter
   6682..9       +  misc_feature   RB T-DNA repeat (across the origin): right border repeat from nopaline C58 T-DNA
>Addgene plasmid #159708 | pG20_LUC2_Blp | addgene full sequence | sequence record 313485 | Addgene NGS Result
CGGGTAAACTAAGTCGCTGTATGTGTTTGTTTGAGATCTCATGTGAGCAAAAGGCCAGCAAAAGGCCAGG
AACCGTAAAAAGGCCGCGTTGCTGGCGTTTTTCCATAGGCTCCGCCCCCCTGACGAGCATCACAAAAATC
GACGCTCAAGTCAGAGGTGGCGAAACCCGACAGGACTATAAAGATACCAGGCGTTTCCCCCTGGAAGCTC
CCTCGTGCGCTCTCCTGTTCCGACCCTGCCGCTTACCGGATACCTGTCCGCCTTTCTCCCTTCGGGAAGC
GTGGCGCTTTCTCATAGCTCACGCTGTAGGTATCTCAGTTCGGTGTAGGTCGTTCGCTCCAAGCTGGGCT
GTGTGCACGAACCCCCCGTTCAGCCCGACCGCTGCGCCTTATCCGGTAACTATCGTCTTGAGTCCAACCC
GGTAAGACACGACTTATCGCCACTGGCAGCAGCCACTGGTAACAGGATTAGCAGAGCGAGGTATGTAGGC
GGTGCTACAGAGTTCTTGAAGTGGTGGCCTAACTACGGCTACACTAGAAGAACAGTATTTGGTATCTGCG
CTCTGCTGAAGCCAGTTACCTTCGGAAGAAGAGTTGGTAGCTCTTGATCCGGCAAACAAACCACCGCTGG
TAGCGGTGGTTTTTTTGTTTGCAAGCAGCAGATTACGCGCAGAAAAAAAGGATCTCAAGAAGATCCTTTG
ATCTTTTCTACGGGGTCTGACGCTCAGTGGAACGAAAACTCACGTTAAGGGATTTTGGTCATGAGATTAT
CAAAAAGGATCTTCACCTAGATCCTTTTAAATTAAAAATGAAGTTTTAAATCAATCTAAAGTATATATGT
GTAACATTGGTCTAGTGATTAGAAAAACTCATCGAGCATCAAATGAAACTGCAATTTATTCATATCAGGA
TTATCAATACCATATTTTTGAAAAAGCCGTTTCTGTAATGAAGGAGAAAACTCACCGAGGCAGTTCCATA
GGATGGCAAGATCCTGGTATCGGTCTGCGATTCCGACTCGTCCAACATCAATACAACCTATTAATTTCCC
CTCGTCAAAAATAAGGTTATCAAGTGAGAAATCACCATGAGTGACGACTGAATCCGGTGAGAATGGCAAA
AGTTTATGCATTTCTTTCCAGACTTGTTCAACAGGCCAGCCATTACGCTCGTCATCAAAATCACTCGCAT
CAACCAAACCGTTATTCATTCGTGATTGCGCCTGAGCGAGACGAAATACGCGATCGCTGTTAAAAGGACA
ATTACAAACAGGAATCGAATGCAACCGGCGCAGGAACACTGCCAGCGCATCAACAATATTTTCACCTGAA
TCAGGATATTCTTCTAATACCTGGAATGCTGTTTTCCCTGGGATCGCAGTGGTGAGTAACCATGCATCAT
CAGGAGTACGGATAAAATGCTTGATGGTCGGAAGAGGCATAAATTCCGTCAGCCAGTTTAGTCTGACCAT
CTCATCTGTAACATCATTGGCAACGCTACCTTTGCCATGTTTCAGAAACAACTCTGGCGCATCGGGCTTC
CCATACAATCGGTAGATTGTCGCACCTGATTGCCCGACATTATCGCGAGCCCATTTATACCCATATAAAT
CAGCATCCATGTTGGAATTTAATCGCGGCCTTGAGCAAGACGTTTCCCGTTGAATATGGCTCATAACACC
CCTTGTATTACTGTTTATGTAAGCAGACAGTTTTATTGTTCATGATGATATATTTTTATCTTGTGCAATG
TAACATCAGAGATTTTGAGACACAACGTGGCTTTGTTGAATAAATCGAACTTTTGCTGAGTTGAAGGATC
AGATCACGCATCTTCCCGACAACGCAGACCGTTCCGTGGCAAAGCAAAAGTTCAAAATCACCAACTGGTC
CACCTACAACAAAGCTCTCATCAACCGTGGCTCCCTCACTTTCTGGCTGGATGATGGGGCGATTCAGGCG
ATCCCCATCCAACAGCCCGCCGTCGAGCGGGCTTTTTTATCCCCGGAAGCCTGTGGATAGAGGGTAGTTA
TCCACGTGAAACCGCTAATGCCCCGCAAAGCCTTGATTCACGGGGCTTTCCGGCCCGCTCCAAAAACTAT
CCACGTGAAATCGCTAATCAGGGTACGTGAAATCGCTAATCGGAGTACGTGAAATCGCTAATAAGGTCAC
GTGAAATCGCTAATCAAAAAGGCACGTGAGAACGCTAATAGCCCTTTCAGATCAACAGCTTGCAAACACC
CCTCGCTCCGGCAAGTAGTTACAGCAAGTAGTATGTTCAATTAGCTTTTCAATTATGAATATATATATCA
ATTATTGGTCGCCCTTGGCTTGTGGACAATGCGCTACGCGCACCGGCTCCGCCCGTGGACAACCGCAAGC
GGTTGCCCACCGTCGAGCGCCTTTGCCCACAACCCGGCGGCCGGCCGCAACAGATCGTTTTATAAATTTT
TTTTTTTGAAAAAGAAAAAGCCCGAAAGGCGGCAACCTCTCGGGCTTCTGGATTTCCGATCCCCGGAATT
AGATCTTGGCAGGATATATTGTGGTGTAACGTTATCGATCTGGATTTTAGTACTGGATTTTGGTTTTAGG
AATTAGAAATTTTATTGATAGAAGTATTTTACAAATACAAATACATACTAAGGGTTTCTTATATGCTCAA
CACATGAGCGAAACCCTATAAGAACCCTAATTTCCCTTATCGGGAAACTACTCACACATTATTTATGGAG
AAAATAGAGAGAGATAGATTTGTAGAGAGAGACTGGTGATTTCAGCGTACCGAATTAATTCCTGAATCAC
TGCGACCGGCCCTCCCGCGACCCAGCCGAGCGAGCTTAGCGAACTGTGGACGAGAACTGTGCCACCAAGC
GTAAGGCCGTTCTCTCGCATTTGCCTTGCTAGGCTCGCGCGAGTTGCTGGCTGAGGCGTTCTCGAAATCA
GCTCTTGTTCGGTCGGCATCTACTTCAGATTTCGGTGACGGGCAGGACCGGACGGGGCGGCACCGGCAGG
CTGAAGTCCAGCTGCCAGAAACCCACGTCATGCCAGTTCCCGTGCTTGAAGCCGGCCGCCCGCAGCATGC
CGCGGGGGGCATATCCGAGCGCCTCGTGCATGCGCACGCTCGGGTCGTTGGGCAGCCCGATGACAGCGAC
CACGCTCTTGAAGCCCTGTGCCTCCAGGGACTTCAGCAGGTGGGTGTAGAGCGTGGAGCCCAGTCCCGTC
CGCTGGTGGCGGGGGGAGACGTACACGGTGGACTCGGCCGTCCAGTCGTAGGCGTTGCGTGCCTTCCAGG
GACCCGCGTAGGCGATGCCGGCGACCTCGCCGTCCACCTCGGCGACGAGCCAGGGATAGCGCTCCCGCAG
ACGGACGAGGTCGTCCGTCCACTCCTGCGGTTCCTGCGGCTCGGTACGGAAGTTGACCGTGCTTGTCTCG
ATGTAGTGGTTGACGATGGTGCAGACCGCCGGCATGTCCGCCTCGGTGGCACGGCGGATGTCGGCCGGGC
GTCGTTCTGGGCTCATAGGGGGGATCAGCTTGGGCTGTCCTCTCCAAATGAAATGAACTTCCTTATATAG
AGGAAGGGTCTTGCGAAGGATAGTGGGATTGTGCGTCATCCCTTACGTCAGTGGAGATGTCACATCAATC
CACTTGCTTTGAAGTCGTGGTTGTAACGACTTCTTTTTCCACGATGCTCCTCGTGGGTGGGGGTCCATCT
TTGGGACCACTGTCGGCAGAGGCATCTTGAATGATAGCCTTTCCTTTATCGCAATGATGGCATTTGTAGG
AGCCACCTTCCTTTTCTACTGTCCTTTCGATGAAGTGACAGATAGCTGGGCAATGGAATCCGAGGAGGTT
TCCCGAAATTACCCTTTGTTGAAAAGTCTCAATAAAGCTTCGACGAGTCAGTAATAAACGGCGTCAAAGT
GGTTGCAGCCGGCACACACGAGTCGTGTTTATCAACTCAAAGCACAAATACTTTTCCTCAACCTAAAAAT
AAGGCAATTAGCCAAAAACAACTTTGCGTGTAAACAACGCTCAATACACGTGTCATTTTATTATTAGCTA
TTGCTTCACCGCCTTAGCTTTCTCGTGACCTAGTCGTCCTCGTCTTTTCTTCTTCTTCTTCTATAAAACA
ATACCCAAAGACCTCTTCTTCTTCACAATTCAGATTTCAATTTCTCAAAATCTTAAAAACTTTCTCTCAA
TTCTCTCTACCGTGATCAAGGTAAATTTCTGTGTTCCTTATTCTCTCAAAATCTTCGATTTTGTTTTCGT
TCGATCCCAATTTCGTATATGTTCTTTGGTTTAGATTCTGTTAATCTTAGATCGAAGACGATTTTCTGGG
TTTGATCGTTAGATATCATCTTAATTCTCGATTAGGGTTTCATAGATATCATCCGATTTGTTCAAATAAT
TTGAGTTTTGTCGAATAATTACTCTTCGATTTGTGATTTCTATCTAGATCTGGTGTTAGTTTCTAGTTTG
TGCGATCGAATTTGTCGATTAATCTGAGTTTTTCTGATTAACAGACTAGAGTTAACCGGGCTCAGGCCTG
GCGCGCCACTAGTGGATCCATCGATAGTACTGTCGACCTCGAGGGTACCGCTCCCGGGATGGAAGATGCT
AAGAATATTAAGAAGGGACCAGCTCCTTTCTACCCACTCGAAGATGGAACAGCAGGTGAACAGTTACACA
AGGCTATGAAAAGATATGCTCTTGTTCCTGGTACTATCGCATTCACAGATGCTCATATCGAGGTGGATAT
AACTTATGCTGAGTACTTCGAAATGTCTGTTAGGCTCGCTGAAGCTATGAAGAGATACGGATTAAATACA
AACCACAGGATTGTTGTGTGTAGTGAAAATTCTTTGCAATTTTTCATGCCTGTTCTTGGAGCTTTGTTCA
TCGGTGTGGCTGTTGCACCAGCTAATGATATATATAACGAGAGAGAACTTCTTAATTCTATGGGAATTTC
TCAACCTACTGTTGTGTTCGTGTCTAAGAAAGGACTTCAAAAGATTTTGAACGTTCAGAAGAAACTTCCA
ATTATCCAGAAGATTATTATTATGGATTCAAAGACAGATTACCAAGGTTTCCAGTCAATGTACACCTTTG
TGACTAGTCATTTGCCTCCTGGATTCAATGAGTACGATTTCGTTCCAGAAAGTTTTGATAGAGATAAGAC
TATTGCTCTCATTATGAACTCTTCAGGATCTACAGGTCTTCCTAAGGGTGTGGCATTGCCACATAGAACC
GCTTGTGTTAGGTTCTCTCACGCAAGAGATCCTATTTTCGGAAACCAGATAATTCCAGATACAGCTATCT
TGTCAGTTGTGCCTTTCCATCACGGATTTGGAATGTTCACTACACTCGGATACCTTATTTGTGGTTTTAG
GGTTGTGCTCATGTACAGATTCGAAGAGGAACTCTTTTTAAGATCTTTACAAGATTATAAGATACAGTCA
GCACTCTTAGTTCCAACCCTTTTCTCTTTCTTTGCTAAGTCAACTTTGATCGATAAGTACGATCTTTCTA
ACTTGCATGAGATTGCAAGTGGAGGTGCTCCTCTTTCTAAAGAAGTGGGTGAAGCAGTTGCTAAGAGGTT
TCACTTGCCAGGAATCAGACAAGGATATGGTCTTACAGAGACCACTTCTGCTATCTTGATAACCCCTGAA
GGAGATGATAAACCAGGAGCAGTTGGAAAGGTTGTTCCTTTCTTTGAAGCTAAAGTTGTGGATCTCGATA
CAGGAAAGACCTTAGGTGTGAATCAGAGGGGAGAGCTTTGCGTTAGAGGTCCTATGATAATGAGTGGATA
TGTTAATAACCCAGAAGCAACTAACGCTCTTATCGATAAAGATGGATGGTTGCATTCAGGAGATATTGCT
TACTGGGATGAGGATGAACACTTTTTCATAGTGGATAGGCTCAAGTCATTAATTAAGTATAAGGGATACC
AAGTTGCACCTGCTGAGCTCGAAAGTATTCTTTTGCAGCATCCAAACATCTTCGATGCAGGAGTTGCTGG
TCTTCCTGATGATGATGCTGGAGAGCTCCCAGCTGCAGTTGTGGTTTTAAAACACGGAAAGACTATGACA
GAGAAAGAAATTGTGGATTACGTTGCATCTCAAGTTACAACCGCTAAGAAACTTAGAGGTGGTGTGGTTT
TTGTGGATGAGGTTCCAAAGGGACTCACTGGTAAATTAGATGCTAGAAAGATCAGGGAAATTTTGATCAA
AGCAAAGAAAGGAGGAAAGATTGCTGTTTGAGAGCTCATATGAAGATGAAGATGAAATATTTGGTGTGTC
AAATAAATAGCTTGTGTGCTTAAGTTTGTGTTTTTTTCTTGGCTTGTTGTGTTATGAATTTGTGGCTTTT
TCTAATATTAAATGAATGTAAGATCTCATTATAATGAATAAACAAATGTTTCTATAATCCATTGTGAATG
TTTTGTTGGATCTCTTCTGCAGCATATAACTACTGTATGTGCTATGGTATGGACTATGGAATATGATTAA
AGATAAGGAATTCAGATCGGCTGAGTGGCTCCTTCAACGTTGCGGTTCTGTCAGTTCCAAACGTAAAACG
GCTTGTCCCGCGTCATCGGCGGGGGTCATAACGTGACTCCCTTAATTCTCCGCTCATGATCAGATTGTCG
TTTCCCGCCTTCAGTTTAAACTATCAGTGTTTGACAGGATATATTGG
